Addgene plasmid #184644: pLPC-Flag-BirA-Linker-Myc-mRap1
Purpose: Retroviral expression of BirA-mRap1
Depositing lab: Agnel Sfeir. Depositing organization: Memorial Sloan-Kettering Cancer Center. Publication: Rap1 regulates TIP60 function during fate transition between two-cell-like and pluripotent states. Barry RM, Sacco O, Mameri A, Stojaspal M, Kartsonis W, Shah P, De Ioannes P, Hofr C, Cote J, Sfeir A. Genes Dev. 2022 Feb 24. pii: gad.349039.121. doi: 10.1101/gad.349039.121. PubMed 35210222.
Backbone
  Vector backbone: pLPC
  Backbone size w/o insert (bp): 5440
  Total vector size (bp): 7861
  Vector type: Mammalian Expression, Retroviral
  Selectable markers: Puromycin
Growth in bacteria
  Bacterial resistance: Ampicillin, 100 μg/mL
  Growth temperature: 37°C
  Growth strain: NEB Stable
  Copy number: Unknown
Gene/Insert
  Gene/Insert name: BirA-rap1
  Species: M. musculus (mouse)
  Promoter: CMV
  Tag / fusion protein: BirA FLAG (N terminal on insert)
  Cloning method: Restriction Enzyme; 5′ cloning site XhoI (unknown if destroyed); 3′ cloning site SphI (unknown if destroyed)
  Sequencing primers: 5′ TAATACGACTCACTATAGGGAGACCC; 3′ atgccttgcaaaatggcgttac
Terms and licenses: Academic/Nonprofit Terms; Industry Terms: Not Available to Industry
Depositor comments: Please note there is a single ambiguous base in the linker region of the insert. This base is either a G or T. Either base would result in a glycine amino acid. Please visit https://www.biorxiv.org/content/10.1101/2021.11.02.467017v1 for bioRxiv preprint.
How to cite: pLPC-Flag-BirA-Linker-Myc-mRap1 was a gift from Agnel Sfeir (Addgene plasmid # 184644 ; http://n2t.net/addgene:184644 ; RRID:Addgene_184644)
