[The description below was written by a language model from this plasmid's Addgene catalogue record and pLannotate feature annotations shown in this document.]
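Description:
pLPC-Flag-BirA-Linker-Myc-mRap1 is a Moloney murine leukemia virus-based retroviral vector built on the pLPC backbone for stable expression of a BirA–Rap1 fusion protein in mammalian cells. In bacteria it is maintained through a high-copy ColE1/pUC-type origin and an ampicillin resistance gene. The viral portion is framed by MMLV long terminal repeats and carries a packaging signal (Ψ) followed by a truncated gag segment lacking its start codon. These elements allow the transcript to be encapsidated when the plasmid is introduced into a packaging cell line that supplies the viral proteins in trans. A puromycin N-acetyltransferase gene sits immediately downstream of gag, presumably expressed from the 5′ LTR, and permits selection of transduced cells.

The payload is driven by an internal CMV enhancer/promoter; a T7 promoter lies just upstream of the coding region. The open reading frame begins with a FLAG epitope, continues into the E. coli biotin ligase BirA, then a linker and a Myc epitope, and ends with mouse Rap1 (Terf2ip), a shelterin component that also acts as a transcription regulator. The depositor notes one ambiguous base in the linker, which encodes glycine either way. Fusing a biotin ligase to a bait protein is the usual layout for proximity-dependent biotinylation (BioID) to identify nearby or interacting proteins, although the record states the purpose only as retroviral expression of BirA-mRap1 and does not say whether the BirA carries the promiscuous mutation. The associated publication concerns Rap1 regulation of TIP60 in the transition between two-cell-like and pluripotent states. The sequenced record (8,167 nt) is somewhat longer than the catalogued total size of 7,861 bp.
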