Features (pLannotate 1.2.2; 19 found; start..end, strand, type, name):
      8..477     +  LTR            LTR: long terminal repeat from Moloney murine leukemia virus
    601..875     +  misc_feature   MESV Ψ (fragment): packaging signal of murine embryonic stem cell virus
    942..1358    +  CDS            gag (truncated): truncated Moloney murine leukemia virus (MMLV) gag gene lacking the start codon
   1376..1975    +  CDS            PuroR: puromycin N-acetyltransferase; pac from Streptomyces alboniger; confers resistance to puromycin
   2048..2100    -  misc_feature   bom (fragment): basis of mobility region from pBR322
   2255..2634    +  enhancer       CMV enhancer: human cytomegalovirus immediate early enhancer
   2635..2838    +  promoter       CMV promoter: human cytomegalovirus (CMV) immediate early promoter
   2834..2867    +  LTR            5' LTR (truncated) (fragment): truncated 5' long terminal repeat (LTR) from HIV-1
   2883..2901    +  promoter       T7 promoter: promoter for bacteriophage T7 RNA polymerase
   2941..2965    +  CDS            3xFLAG (fragment): three tandem FLAG® epitope tags
   2972..3931    +  CDS            birA: BIRA_ECOLI - Also known as bioR, dhbB. Experimental evidence at protein level: Swiss-Prot protein existence level 1. Acts both as a biotin--[acetyl-CoA-carboxylase] ligase and a biotin-operon repressor. In the presence of ATP, BirA activates biotin to form the BirA-biotinyl-5'-adenylate (BirA-bio-5'-AMP or holoBirA) complex. HoloBirA can either transfer the biotinyl moiety to the biotin carboxyl carrier protein (BCCP) subunit of acetyl-CoA carboxylase, or bind to the biotin operator site and inhibit transcription of the operon. From Escherichia coli (strain K12).
   4138..4165    +  CDS            3xMyc (fragment): 3 tandem Myc epitope tags
   4187..5362    +  CDS            Terf2ip: TE2IP_MOUSE - Also known as Rap1. Experimental evidence at protein level: Swiss-Prot protein existence level 1. Acts both as a regulator of telomere function and as a transcription regulator. Involved in the regulation of telomere length and protection as a component of the shelterin complex (telosome). In contrast to other components of the shelterin complex, it is dispensible for telomere capping and does not participate in the protection of telomeres against non-homologous end-joining (NHEJ)- mediated repair. Instead, it is required to negatively regulate telomere recombination and is essen
   5426..5944    +  LTR            LTR (fragment): long terminal repeat from Moloney murine leukemia virus
   5948..6130    +  LTR            3' LTR (ΔU3) (fragment): self-inactivating 3' long terminal repeat (LTR) from Moloney murine leukemia virus
   6196..6248    -  CDS            lacI (fragment): lac repressor; lacI; The lac repressor binds to the lac operator to inhibit transcription in E. coli. This inhibition can be relieved by adding lactose or isopropyl-β-D-thiogalactopyranoside (IPTG).
   6431..7019    -  rep_origin     ori: high-copy-number ColE1/pMB1/pBR322/pUC origin of replication
   7179..8039    -  CDS            AmpR: β-lactamase; bla; confers resistance to ampicillin, carbenicillin, and related antibiotics
   8040..8144    -  promoter       AmpR promoter: bla
>Addgene plasmid #184644 | pLPC-Flag-BirA-Linker-Myc-mRap1 | addgene full sequence | sequence record 372393 | Addgene NGS Result
CTGCAGCCTGAATATGGGCCAAACAGGATATCTGTGGTAAGCAGTTCCTGCCCCGGCTCAGGGCCAAGAA
CAGATGGAACAGCTGAATATGGGCCAAACAGGATATCTGTGGTAAGCAGTTCCTGCCCCGGCTCAGGGCC
AAGAACAGATGGTCCCCAGATGCGGTCCAGCCCTCAGCAGTTTCTAGAGAACCATCAGATGTTTCCAGGG
TGCCCCAAGGACCTGAAATGACCCTGTGCCTTATTTGAACTAACCAATCAGTTCGCTTCTCGCTTCTGTT
CGCGCGCTTCTGCTCCCCGAGCTCAATAAAAGAGCCCACAACCCCTCACTCGGGGCGCCAGTCCTCCGAT
TGACTGAGTCGCCCGGGTACCCGTGTATCCAATAAACCCTCTTGCAGTTGCATCCGACTTGTGGTCTCGC
TGTTCCTTGGGAGGGTCTCCTCTGAGTGATTGACTACCCGTCAGCGGGGGTCTTTCATTTGGGGGCTCGT
CCGGGATCGGGAGACCCCTGCCCAGGGACCACCGACCCACCACCGGGAGGCAAGCTGGCCAGCAACTTAT
CTGTGTCTGTCCGATTGTCTAGTGTCTATGACTGATTTTATGCGCCTGCGTCGGTACTAGTTAGCTAACT
AGCTCTGTATCTGGCGGACCCGTGGTGGAACTGACGAGTTCTGAACACCCGGCCGCAACCCTGGGAGACG
TCCCAGGGACTTTGGGGGCCGTTTTTGTGGCCCGACCTGAGGAAGGGAGTCGATGTGGAATCCGACCCCG
TCAGGATATGTGGTTCTGGTAGGAGACGAGAACCTAAAACAGTTCCCGCCTCCGTCTGAATTTTTGCTTT
CGGTTTGGAACCGAAGCCGCGCGTCTTGTCTGCTGCAGCGCTGCAGCATCGTTCTGTGTTGTCTCTGTCT
GACTGTGTTTCTGTATTTGTCTGAAAATTAGGGCCAGACTGTTACCACTCCCTTAAGTTTGACCTTAGGT
CACTGGAAAGATGTCGAGCGGATCGCTCACAACCAGTCGGTAGATGTCAAGAAGAGACGTTGGGTTACCT
TCTGCTCTGCAGAATGGCCAACCTTTAACGTCGGATGGCCGCGAGACGGCACCTTTAACCGAGACCTCAT
CACCCAGGTTAAGATCAAGGTCTTTTCACCTGGCCCGCATGGACACCCAGACCAGGTCCCCTACATCGTG
ACCTGGGAAGCCTTGGCTTTTGACCCCCCTCCCTGGGTCAAGCCCTTTGTACACCCTAAGCCTCCGCCTC
CTCTTCCTCCATCCGCCCCGTCTCTCCCCCTTGAACCTCCTCGTTCGACCCCGCCTCGATCCTCCCTTTA
TCCAGCCCTCACTCCTTCTCTAGGCGCCGGCCGGATCAGCTTACCATGACCGAGTACAAGCCCACGGTGC
GCCTCGCCACCCGCGACGACGTCCCCAGGGCCGTACGCACCCTCGCCGCCGCGTTCGCCGACTACCCCGC
CACGCGCCACACCGTCGATCCGGACCGCCACATCGAGCGGGTCACCGAGCTGCAAGAACTCTTCCTCACG
CGCGTCGGGCTCGACATCGGCAAGGTGTGGGTCGCGGACGACGGCGCCGCGGTGGCGGTCTGGACCACGC
CGGAGAGCGTCGAAGCGGGGGCGGTGTTCGCCGAGATCGGCCCGCGCATGGCCGAGTTGAGCGGTTCCCG
GCTGGCCGCGCAGCAACAGATGGAAGGCCTCCTGGCGCCGCACCGGCCCAAGGAGCCCGCGTGGTTCCTG
GCCACCGTCGGCGTCTCGCCCGACCACCAGGGCAAGGGTCTGGGCAGCGCCGTCGTGCTCCCCGGAGTGG
AGGCGGCCGAGCGCGCCGGGGTGCCCGCCTTCCTGGAGACCTCCGCGCCCCGCAACCTCCCCTTCTACGA
GCGGCTCGGCTTCACCGTCACCGCCGACGTCGAGGTGCCCGAAGGACCGCGCACCTGGTGCATGACCCGC
AAGCCCGGTGCCTGACGCCCGCCCCACGACCCGCAGCGCCCGACCGAAAGGAGCGCACGACCCCATGCAT
CGGATCTCCCGATCCCCTATGGTGCACTCTCAGTACAATCTGCTCTGATGCCGCATAGTTAAGCCAGTAT
CTGCTCCCTGCTTGTGTGTTGGAGGTCGCTGAGTAGTGCGCGAGCAAAATTTAAGCTACAACAAGGCAAG
GCTTGACCGACAATTGCATGAAGAATCTGCTTAGGGTTAGGCGTTTTGCGCTGCTTCGCGATGTACGGGC
CAGATATACGCGTTGACATTGATTATTGACTAGTTATTAATAGTAATCAATTACGGGGTCATTAGTTCAT
AGCCCATATATGGAGTTCCGCGTTACATAACTTACGGTAAATGGCCCGCCTGGCTGACCGCCCAACGACC
CCCGCCCATTGACGTCAATAATGACGTATGTTCCCATAGTAACGCCAATAGGGACTTTCCATTGACGTCA
ATGGGTGGAGTATTTACGGTAAACTGCCCACTTGGCAGTACATCAAGTGTATCATATGCCAAGTACGCCC
CCTATTGACGTCAATGACGGTAAATGGCCCGCCTGGCATTATGCCCAGTACATGACCTTATGGGACTTTC
CTACTTGGCAGTACATCTACGTATTAGTCATCGCTATTACCATGGTGATGCGGTTTTGGCAGTACATCAA
TGGGCGTGGATAGCGGTTTGACTCACGGGGATTTCCAAGTCTCCACCCCATTGACGTCAATGGGAGTTTG
TTTTGGCACCAAAATCAACGGGACTTTCCAAAATGTCGTAACAACTCCGCCCCATTGACGCAAATGGGCG
GTAGGCGTGTACGGTGGGAGGTCTATATAAGCAGAGCTCTCTGGCTAACTAGAGAACCCACTGCTTACTG
GCTTATCGAAATTAATACGACTCACTATAGGGAGACCCAAGCTTGGTACCGAGCTCGGATCAGCCACCAT
GGACTACAAAGACGATGACGATAAAGGATCCAAGGACAACACCGTGCCCCTGAAGCTGATCGCCCTGCTG
GCCAATGGCGAGTTCCACTCTGGCGAGCAGCTGGGCGAGACACTGGGCATGTCTAGAGCCGCCATCAACA
AGCACATCCAGACCCTGAGAGACTGGGGCGTGGACGTGTTCACCGTGCCTGGCAAGGGCTACAGCCTGCC
CGAGCCTATCCAGCTGCTGAACGCCAAGCAGATCCTGGGCCAGCTGGATGGCGGATCTGTGGCTGTGCTG
CCCGTGATCGACAGCACCAACCAGTACCTGCTGGACCGGATCGGCGAGCTGAAAAGCGGCGACGCCTGTA
TCGCCGAGTATCAGCAGGCTGGCAGAGGCGGCAGGGGCAGAAAGTGGTTCTCTCCCTTCGGCGCCAATCT
GTACCTGAGCATGTTCTGGCGGCTGGAACAGGGACCTGCCGCCGCTATTGGACTGAGCCTCGTGATCGGC
ATCGTGATGGCCGAGGTGCTGAGAAAGCTGGGCGCCGACAAAGTGCGCGTGAAGTGGCCCAACGACCTGT
ATCTGCAGGACCGGAAGCTGGCCGGCATCCTGGTGGAACTGACAGGCAAAACAGGCGACGCTGCCCAGAT
CGTGATTGGCGCTGGCATCAATATGGCCATGCGGCGGGTGGAAGAGTCCGTCGTGAATCAGGGCTGGATC
ACCCTGCAGGAAGCCGGCATCAACCTGGACAGAAACACCCTGGCCGCCATGCTGATCAGAGAGCTGAGAG
CCGCCCTGGAACTGTTCGAGCAGGAAGGCCTGGCCCCCTACCTGTCCAGATGGGAGAAGCTGGACAACTT
CATCAACAGACCCGTGAAACTGATCATCGGCGACAAAGAGATCTTCGGCATCAGCCGGGGCATCGACAAG
CAGGGCGCTCTGCTGCTGGAACAGGACGGCATCATCAAGCCCTGGATGGGCGGCGAGATCAGCCTGAGAT
CTGCCGAGAAAGAATTCGGAGGCGGTGGGTCGGGAGGTGGCGGATCTGGAGGGGGCGGGTCAGGTGGCGG
AGGTTCAGGGGGTGGAGGCTCTGGCGGAGGGGGCTCCGGTGGKGGGGGATCCGGAGGCGGTGGGTCGGGA
GGTGGCGGATCTGGAGGGGGCGGGTCAGGTGGCGGAGGTTCAGGGGGTGGAGGCTCTGGCGGAGGGGGCT
CCCTCGAGGAACAAAAGTTGATTTCTGAAGAAGATTTGTTAAGAAAGAGAGGATCCGCGGAGGCGATGGA
TCTGGGTAAAGACCCCAATGGGCCCACTCACTCCTCCACTCTGTTCGTGAGAGAAGACGGCAGCGCCATG
TCGTTTTACGTGCGGCCCAGCTCGGCCAAGCGCCGGCTGTCGACGCTCATCCTGCACGGCGGCGGCACCG
TGTGTCGGGTGCAGGAACCCGGAGCCGTGCTTCTCGCCCAGCCCGGGGAGGCGCTGGCCGAGGCTTCGGG
CGACTTCATCTCCACGCAGTACATCCTAGACTGCGTGGATCGCAACGAGAAGCTGGACCTGGAGGCCTAT
CGGCTGGGCCTGACGGAGCAGGCGTCCGATCCGAAGCCCGGGGCTTCCACCGAGGGCTCCACGGAACCGG
AGCCGCAGCCCCTGACCGGGCGCATCGCCTACACCGACGCGGAAGATGTGGCCATCCTGACCTACGTGAA
GGAGAACGCCCGTTCGCCCAGCTCGGTCACAGGCAATGCCTTGTGGAAAGCGATGGAGAAGAGCTCGCTC
ACGCAGCACTCCTGGCAGTCGCTCAAGGACCGCTACCTCAAGCACCTACGGGGTCAGGAGCACAAGTACC
TGCTCGGGAACGCCCCGGTCAGCCCGTCCTCCCAGAAGCTCAAACGGAAGGCGGAGCAGGACCCCGAGGC
CGCGGATAGCGGAGAGCCACAGAACAAGAGAGCGCCAGACTTGCCTGAGGAGGAGTGTGTGAAAGGAGAG
ATCAAGGAGAATGGAGAGGCAGACAACAAGCTGTTTGAGGAAGCCGCTCCGGAGTTCGGAGAAGCCGTGG
TGGATGAGAGCCCTGACTTTGAAATACATATAACGATGTGTGATGGTGATCCACCCACACCCGAGGAAGA
CTCAGAAACACAGCCAGACGAGGAGGAAGAAGAACCAAAAGTTTCTACGCAAGAAGTGGGAACTGCCATT
AAGGTGATCCGGCAGCTAATGGAGAAGTTCAACTTGGATCTATCAACAGTTACACAGGCCTTGCTGAAGA
ACAGTGGTGAGCTGGAGGCCACGTCCTCCTTCTTAGAGTCGGGGCGGAGACCCGACGGTTATCCCATTTG
GTGCAGACAAGATGACTTAGATTTGCAGAAGGACGATGACGACACGAAAAATGCACTGGTCAAAAAGTTT
GGAGCTCAGAACGTTGCTCGGAGGATTGAATTCCGAAAGAAATAAGCATGCATCTAGAGGGCCGATAAAA
TAAAAGATTTTATTTAGTCTCCAGAAAAAGGGGGGAATGAAAGACCCCACCTGTAGGTTTGGCAAGCTAG
CTTAAGTAACGCCATTTTGCAAGGCATGGAAAAATACATAACTGAGAATAGAGAAGTTCAGATCAAGGTC
AGGAACAGATGGAACAGCTGAATATGGGCCAAACAGGATATCTGTGGTAAGCAGTTCCTGCCCCGGCTCA
GGGCCAAGAACAGATGGAACAGCTGAATATGGGCCAAACAGGATATCTGTGGTAAGCAGTTCCTGCCCCG
GCTCAGGGCCAAGAACAGATGGTCCCCAGATGCGGTCCAGCCCTCAGCAGTTTCTAGAGAACCATCAGAT
GTTTCCAGGGTGCCCCAAGGACCTGAAATGACCCTGTGCCTTATTTGAACTAACCAATCAGTTCGCTTCT
CGCTTCTGTTCGCGCGCTTCTGCTCCCCGAGCTCAATAAAAGAGCCCACAACCCCTCACTCGGGGCGCCA
GTCCTCCGATTGACTGAGTCGCCCGGGTACCCGTGTATCCAATAAACCCTCTTGCAGTYGCWTCYGYCCC
CSRGSYCAATAAAAGAGCCCACAACCCCTCACTCGGGGCGCCAGTCCTCCGATTGACTGAGTCGCCCGGG
TACCCGTGTATCCAATAAACCCTCTTGCAGTTGCATCCGACTTGTGGTCTCGCTGTTCCTTGGGAGGGTC
TCCTCTGAGTGATTGACTACCCGTCAGCGGGGGTCTTTCACATGCAGCATGTATCAAAATTAATTTGGTT
TTTTTTCTTAAGTATTTACATTAAATGGCCATAGTTGCATTAATGAATCGGCCAACGCGCGGGGAGAGGC
GGTTTGCGTATTGGGCGCTCTTCCGCTTCCTCGCTCACTGACTCGCTGCGCTCGGTCGTTCGGCTGCGGC
GAGCGGTATCAGCTCACTCAAAGGCGGTAATACGGTTATCCACAGAATCAGGGGATAACGCAGGAAAGAA
CATGTGAGCAAAAGGCCAGCAAAAGGCCAGGAACCGTAAAAAGGCCGCGTTGCTGGCGTTTTTCCATAGG
CTCCGCCCCCCTGACGAGCATCACAAAAATCGACGCTCAAGTCAGAGGTGGCGAAACCCGACAGGACTAT
AAAGATACCAGGCGTTTCCCCCTGGAAGCTCCCTCGTGCGCTCTCCTGTTCCGACCCTGCCGCTTACCGG
ATACCTGTCCGCCTTTCTCCCTTCGGGAAGCGTGGCGCTTTCTCATAGCTCACGCTGTAGGTATCTCAGT
TCGGTGTAGGTCGTTCGCTCCAAGCTGGGCTGTGTGCACGAACCCCCCGTTCAGCCCGACCGCTGCGCCT
TATCCGGTAACTATCGTCTTGAGTCCAACCCGGTAAGACACGACTTATCGCCACTGGCAGCAGCCACTGG
TAACAGGATTAGCAGAGCGAGGTATGTAGGCGGTGCTACAGAGTTCTTGAAGTGGTGGCCTAACTACGGC
TACACTAGAAGAACAGTATTTGGTATCTGCGCTCTGCTGAAGCCAGTTACCTTCGGAAAAAGAGTTGGTA
GCTCTTGATCCGGCAAACAAACCACCGCTGGTAGCGGTGGTTTTTTTGTTTGCAAGCAGCAGATTACGCG
CAGAAAAAAAGGATCTCAAGAAGATCCTTTGATCTTTTCTACGGGGTCTGACGCTCAGTGGAACGAAAAC
TCACGTTAAGGGATTTTGGTCATGAGATTATCAAAAAGGATCTTCACCTAGATCCTTTTGCGGCCGCAAA
TCAATCTAAAGTATATATGAGTAAACTTGGTCTGACAGTTACCAATGCTTAATCAGTGAGGCACCTATCT
CAGCGATCTGTCTATTTCGTTCATCCATAGTTGCCTGACTCCCCGTCGTGTAGATAACTACGATACGGGA
GGGCTTACCATCTGGCCCCAGTGCTGCAATGATACCGCGAGACCCACGCTCACCGGCTCCAGATTTATCA
GCAATAAACCAGCCAGCCGGAAGGGCCGAGCGCAGAAGTGGTCCTGCAACTTTATCCGCCTCCATCCAGT
CTATTAATTGTTGCCGGGAAGCTAGAGTAAGTAGTTCGCCAGTTAATAGTTTGCGCAACGTTGTTGCCAT
TGCTACAGGCATCGTGGTGTCACGCTCGTCGTTTGGTATGGCTTCATTCAGCTCCGGTTCCCAACGATCA
AGGCGAGTTACATGATCCCCCATGTTGTGCAAAAAAGCGGTTAGCTCCTTCGGTCCTCCGATCGTTGTCA
GAAGTAAGTTGGCCGCAGTGTTATCACTCATGGTTATGGCAGCACTGCATAATTCTCTTACTGTCATGCC
ATCCGTAAGATGCTTTTCTGTGACTGGTGAGTACTCAACCAAGTCATTCTGAGAATAGTGTATGCGGCGA
CCGAGTTGCTCTTGCCCGGCGTCAATACGGGATAATACCGCGCCACATAGCAGAACTTTAAAAGTGCTCA
TCATTGGAAAACGTTCTTCGGGGCGAAAACTCTCAAGGATCTTACCGCTGTTGAGATCCAGTTCGATGTA
ACCCACTCGTGCACCCAACTGATCTTCAGCATCTTTTACTTTCACCAGCGTTTCTGGGTGAGCAAAAACA
GGAAGGCAAAATGCCGCAAAAAAGGGAATAAGGGCGACACGGAAATGTTGAATACTCATACTCTTCCTTT
TTCAATATTATTGAAGCATTTATCAGGGTTATTGTCTCATGAGCGGATACATATTTGAATGTATTTAGAA
AAATAAACAAATAGGGGTTCCGCGCACATTTCCCCGAAAAGTGCCAC
